Addgene plasmid #237087: LgBiT-TUBEs Fusion Vector
Purpose: Express LgBiT-TUBEs Fusion Protein in Mammalian Cells under a CMV promoter
Depositing lab: Promega Corporation.
Backbone
  Vector backbone: pBiT1.3-N [CMV/LgBiT/Hyg] Vector
  Vector type: Mammalian Expression
  Selectable markers: Hygromycin
Growth in bacteria
  Bacterial resistance: Kanamycin, 50 μg/mL
  Growth temperature: 37°C
  Growth strain: DH5alpha
  Copy number: High Copy
Gene/Insert
  Gene/Insert name: TUBEs
  Species: H. sapiens (human)
  Mutation: None
  Entrez Gene: TUBE1 (a.k.a. TUBE, FLJ22589, FLJ44203, dJ142L7.2)
  Promoter: CMV
  Tag / fusion protein: LgBiT (N terminal on backbone)
  Cloning method: Other
Terms and licenses: Academic/Nonprofit Terms; Industry Terms
How to cite: LgBiT-TUBEs Fusion Vector was a gift from Promega Corporation (Addgene plasmid # 237087 ; http://n2t.net/addgene:237087 ; RRID:Addgene_237087)
