[The description below was written by a language model from this plasmid's Addgene catalogue record and pLannotate feature annotations shown in this document.]
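Description:
LgBiT-TUBEs Fusion Vector is a mammalian expression plasmid built on the pBiT1.3-N [CMV/LgBiT/Hyg] backbone, designed to produce a protein carrying the LgBiT subunit of the split NanoLuc (NanoBiT) luciferase at its N terminus. It is maintained in E. coli through a high-copy ColE1/pUC-type origin and selected with kanamycin, provided by a neo/nptII aminoglycoside phosphotransferase gene preceded by the bacterial EM7 promoter. For selection in mammalian cells, a separate cassette places the hygromycin phosphotransferase gene (hph) under the SV40 enhancer/early promoter, ending in a synthetic polyadenylation signal.

The payload lies on the reverse strand of the sequenced record. The annotation detects a partial NanoLuc reading frame, consistent with LgBiT, joined directly to a coding segment that matches a fragment of human RAD23A. It is followed by further unannotated sequence, multiple cloning site remnants and an SV40 poly(A) signal. The catalogue states that a CMV promoter drives the fusion. In the table, only a short minimal-CMV fragment and an SP6 promoter are oriented with the fusion, while the main CMV enhancer and promoter annotations face the opposite way, toward EM7-neo, so the exact promoter arrangement cannot be settled from the table alone.

The catalogue links the insert to the TUBE1 (epsilon-tubulin) gene, but the RAD23A hit, from a ubiquitin-binding protein, fits better with "TUBEs" in the sense of tandem ubiquitin binding entities. The record does not settle this point. If so, the LgBiT-tagged fusion would act as a ubiquitin-chain sensor that yields luminescence on complementation with a small-subunit-tagged target protein in live cells. The only stated purpose, however, is expression of the fusion protein in mammalian cells.
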