Features (pLannotate 1.2.2; 17 found; start..end, strand, type, name):
     17..98      -  polyA_signal   SV40 poly(A) signal: SV40 polyadenylation signal
    121..204     -  CDS            large T antigen (fragment): large T antigen from SV40 (simian virus 40)
    261..279     -  terminator     T7 terminator (fragment): transcription terminator for bacteriophage T7 RNA polymerase
    287..336     -  CDS            SET1 (fragment): solubility-enhancement tag derived from T7 phage gene 10B
    343..398     -  misc_feature   MCS: pUC18/19 multiple cloning site
    839..1012    -  CDS            RAD23A (fragment): RD23A_HUMAN - Experimental evidence at protein level: Swiss-Prot protein existence level 1. (Microbial infection) Involved in Vpr-dependent replication of HIV-1 in non-proliferating cells and primary macrophages. Required for the association of HIV-1 Vpr with the host proteasome. From Homo sapiens (Human).
   1013..1486    -  CDS            Nluc (fragment): NanoLuc® luciferase human codon-optimized
   1525..1543    -  promoter       SP6 promoter: promoter for bacteriophage SP6 RNA polymerase
   1569..1591    -  promoter       minimal CMV promoter (fragment): human cytomegalovirus (CMV) immediate early promoter
   1601..1966    +  enhancer       CMV enhancer: human cytomegalovirus immediate early enhancer
   1968..2155    +  promoter       CMV promoter (fragment): human cytomegalovirus (CMV) immediate early promoter
   2174..2221    +  promoter       EM7 promoter: synthetic bacterial promoter&nbsp
   2253..3044    +  CDS            neo: KKA2_KLEPN - Also known as kan, nptII. Experimental evidence at protein level: Swiss-Prot protein existence level 1. Resistance to kanamycin, neomycin, paromomycin, ribostamycin, butirosin and gentamicin B. From Klebsiella pneumoniae.
   3205..3793    -  rep_origin     ori: high-copy-number ColE1/pMB1/pBR322/pUC origin of replication
   3919..3967    -  polyA_signal   poly(A) signal: synthetic polyadenylation signal
   4006..5028    -  CDS            hph: KHYB_ECOLX - Experimental evidence at protein level: Swiss-Prot protein existence level 1. The aminoglycoside phosphotransferases achieve inactivation of their antibiotic substrates by phosphorylation. Only phosphorylates hygromycin and closely related compounds such as demethyl analogs and destomycin. From Escherichia coli.
   5059..5416    -  promoter       SV40 promoter: SV40 enhancer and early promoter
>Addgene plasmid #237087 | LgBiT-TUBEs Fusion Vector | addgene full sequence | sequence record 473316 | Addgene NGS Result
AAGACGCGTGACGTCGGCAGTGAAAAAAATGCTTTATTTGTGAAATTTGTGATGCTATTGCTTTATTTGT
AACCATTATAAGCTGCAATAAACAAGTTAACAACAACAATTGCATTCATTTTATGTTTCAGGTTCAGGGG
GAGGTGTGGGAGGTTTTTTAAAGCAAGTAAAACCTCTACAAATGTGGTATGGCTGATTATGATCCGCGGC
CGCAATACGTCGACGTTATCAGCTGACTTCGTACGAGAGCCTAGGTGTTTCCCCAAGGGGTTATGCTAGT
TATTGCTCAGCGGTGGCAGCAGCCAACTCAGCTTCCTTTCGGGCTTTGTTAGCAGCCGGATCAGCTTGCA
TGCCTGCAGGTCGACTCTAGAGGATCCCCGGGTACCGAGCCCGAATTCGTTTATTAGCCTGTCAGCAAAT
ACTCGACAGCTCGATGAGGATTGTTATAGGAGGCCCGCAGGGCAGCTACAACGCGCTCGCGTTCGTAACC
CATTGACATTATCTCAGTAAGCATAGTCTCGTATTCGGATCCGCTGCCACTTCCGCTCCCACCGGTCAGC
AGGTATTCAACCGCCCTATGCGGATTATTATATGAGGCTCGCAGCGCAGCGACCACTCTCTCCCTCTCGT
ATCCCATACTCATAATCTCGGTGAGCATCGTCTCATATTCACTGCCGCTACCTGATCCACTACCACCCGT
CAGCAGATACTCAACAGCTCTATGGGGGTTATTATAGGAAGCTCGGAGCGCTGCGACAACTCGTTCCCGT
TCATAGCCCATGGACATAATCTCTGTCAGCATGGTCTCATACTCTGAACCTGACCCGCTTCCACTCCCTC
CTGTCAGAAGATATTCCACCGCTCGGTGAGGATTGTTGTAGCTCGCGCGCAGAGCCGCCACAACGCGCTC
CCGTTCATATCCCATTGACATTATTTCCGTGAGCATGGTTTCATATTCGGAGCCAGAACCTCCTCCCCCG
GATCCTCCTCCGCCGGACCCTCCACCACCACTGTTGATGGTTACTCGGAACAGCATGGAGCCGTCGGGGG
TGATCAGGCGCTCGTCGATAATTTTGTTGCCGTTCCACAGGGTCCCTGTTACAGTGATCTTTTTGCCGTC
GAACACGGCGATGCCTTCATACGGCCGTCCGAAATAGTTCAGCATGTTCGGCGTAACCCCGTCGATTACC
AGTGTGCCATAGGGCAGGATCACCTTAAAGTGATGATCATCCACAGGGTACACCACCTTAAACACCTCTT
CGATCTGGGCCATTTGGTCGGCGCTCAGACCTTCATACGGGATGATGACATGGATGTCGATCTTCAGGGC
ATTTTCACCGCTCCGGACAATCCTTTGGATCGGAGTTACGGACACGGCGAGATTCTGCAGCAAACTGGAC
ACACCTCCCTGTTCAAGGACTTGGTCCAGGTTGTAGGCGGCTGTCTGTTCCCAGTCCCCAACGAAATCTT
CGAGTGTGAAGACCATGGTGAGCGCTAGCTGCAAAAAGAACAAGTAGCTTGTATTCTATAGTGTCACCTA
AATGGGCGATCTGACGGTTCACTAAACCAGCTCTGCTTATATAGGCCTCCCTGGCGCGCCACTAGTTATT
AATAGTAATCAATTACGGGGTCATTAGTTCATAGCCCATATATGGAGTTCCGCGTTACATAACTTACGGT
AAATGGCCCGCCTGGCTGACCGCCCAACGACCCCCGCCCATTGACGTCAATAATGACGTATGTTCCCATA
GTAACGCCAATAGGGACTTTCCATTGACGTCAATGGGTGGAGTATTTACGGTAAACTGCCCACTTGGCAG
TACATCAAGTGTATCATATGCCAAGTCCGCCCCCTATTGACGTCAATGACGGTAAATGGCCCGCCTGGCA
TTATGCCCAGTACATGACCTTACGGGACTTTCCTACTTGGCAGTACATCTACGTATTAGTCATCGCTATT
ACCATGGTGATGCGGTTTTGGCAGTACACCAATGGGCGTGGATAGCGGTTTGACTCACGGGGATTTCCAA
GTCTCCACCCCATTGACGTCAATGGGAGTTTGTTTTGGCACCAAAATCAACGGGACTTTCCAAAATGTCG
TAATAACCCCGCCCCGTTGACGCAAATGGGCGGTAGGCGTGTACGGTGGGAGGTCAAATCGAATTCTAAT
ACTGTTGACAATTAATCATCGGCATAGTATATCGGCATAGTATAATACGACAAGGTGAGGAACTAAACCC
AGGAGGCAGATCATGATTGAACAAGATGGATTGCACGCAGGTTCTCCGGCCGCTTGGGTGGAGAGGCTAT
TCGGCTATGACTGGGCACAACAGACAATCGGCTGCTCTGATGCCGCCGTGTTCCGGCTGTCAGCGCAGGG
GCGCCCGGTTCTTTTTGTCAAGACCGACCTGTCCGGTGCCCTGAATGAACTGCAGGACGAGGCAGCGCGG
CTATCGTGGCTGGCCACGACGGGCGTTCCTTGCGCAGCTGTGCTCGACGTTGTCACTGAAGCGGGAAGGG
ACTGGCTGCTATTGGGCGAAGTGCCGGGGCAGGATCTCCTGTCATCTCACCTTGCTCCTGCCGAGAAAGT
ATCCATCATGGCTGATGCAATGCGGCGGCTGCATACGCTTGATCCGGCTACCTGCCCATTCGACCACCAA
GCGAAACATCGCATCGAGCGAGCACGTACTCGGATGGAAGCCGGTCTTGTCGATCAGGATGATCTGGACG
AAGAGCATCAGGGGCTCGCGCCAGCCGAACTGTTCGCCAGGCTCAAGGCGCGCATGCCCGACGGCGAGGA
TCTCGTCGTGACCCATGGCGATGCCTGCTTGCCGAATATCATGGTGGAAAATGGCCGCTTTTCTGGATTC
ATCGACTGTGGCCGGCTGGGTGTGGCGGACCGCTATCAGGACATAGCGTTGGCTACCCGTGATATTGCTG
AAGAGCTTGGCGGCGAATGGGCTGACCGCTTCCTCGTGCTTTACGGTATCGCCGCTCCCGATTCGCAGCG
CATCGCCTTCTATCGCCTTCTTGACGAGTTCTTCTGATTCGAAATGACCGACCAAGCGACGCCCAACCGG
TATCAGCTCACTCAAAGGCGGTAATACGGTTATCCACAGAATCAGGGGATAACGCAGGAAAGAACATGTG
AGCAAAAGGCCAGCAAAAGGCCAGGAACCGTAAAAAGGCCGCGTTGCTGGCGTTTTTCCATAGGCTCCGC
CCCCCTGACGAGCATCACAAAAATCGACGCTCAAGTCAGAGGTGGCGAAACCCGACAGGACTATAAAGAT
ACCAGGCGTTTCCCCCTGGAAGCTCCCTCGTGCGCTCTCCTGTTCCGACCCTGCCGCTTACCGGATACCT
GTCCGCCTTTCTCCCTTCGGGAAGCGTGGCGCTTTCTCATAGCTCACGCTGTAGGTATCTCAGTTCGGTG
TAGGTCGTTCGCTCCAAGCTGGGCTGTGTGCACGAACCCCCCGTTCAGCCCGACCGCTGCGCCTTATCCG
GTAACTATCGTCTTGAGTCCAACCCGGTAAGACACGACTTATCGCCACTGGCAGCAGCCACTGGTAACAG
GATTAGCAGAGCGAGGTATGTAGGCGGTGCTACAGAGTTCTTGAAGTGGTGGCCTAACTACGGCTACACT
AGAAGGACAGTATTTGGTATCTGCGCTCTGCTGAAGCCAGTTACCTTCGGAAAAAGAGTTGGTAGCTCTT
GATCCGGCAAACAAACCACCGCTGGTAGCGGTGGTTTTTTTGTTTGCAAGCAGCAGATTACGCGCAGAAA
AAAAGGATTTCAAGAAGATCCTTTGATCTTTTCTACGGGGTCTGACGCTCAGTGGAACGAAAACTCACGT
TAAGGGATTTTGGTCATGAGATTATCAAAAAGGATCTTCACCTAGATCCTTTTATAGTCCGGAATCGTCA
CACAAAAAACCAACACACAGATGTAATGAAAATAAAGATATTTTATTGCGGCCATCGTGATGGCTAGAGT
CTAAACTCGACCTACCTCCTTAGCGCGCGGTCGTGTACTGGGCCGGCGGTTGCCGCTGTCGGCCAGCACC
TCGACGCAGCCGTCGGTCCATACGGCTGCGCTCCGGCGAGCGATTTGTGTGCGACCGACGGTGCCGGCCC
CGCTGCGGACGATGGCATCGCAGCGGCCTTGAGCCCAGGCAGCATCGTCGAAGTTGCCGTCCACGAGGCT
CTGGTAGAGCTGATCCAGGCCGATGCGCAGCATGTAGGCTCGCAGACGAGGGCTGCCGGCCAGCTCGGGA
TGCCGGCGCTCGAAGTAGCGAGTCTGCTGCTCCATGCAAGCCAGCCAGGGCCGCCAGAAGAAGATGTTGG
CCACCTCGTACTGACTGTCCCCGAACATAGCTTCGGACCAGTCGATTACGGCGGTGATGCGGCCGTTGTC
GGTCAGGACGTTGTTGCTGCCGAAGTCGGCATGGACGAGGTGGCGCACCTCGGGACAGTCTTCGGCCCAC
AGCATCAGTTCGTCCAGGGCTTGAGCTACGCTGGCGGACACGGTGTCGTCCATCACGGTCTGCCAGTGGT
AGACATGGGGATCAGCAATGGCGCAAATGAAATCCCGCCAGGTTGTGTACTGGCCGATGCCTTGGGGCCC
GAATGGGCCGAAGCCGCTGGTTTGACTGAGGTCGGCGGCGGCAATAGCATCCATAGCTTCGGCGACAGGC
TGTAACACAGCAGGCAGCTCTGTTTCGGGGAGGTCTTGGAGAGTAACGCCTTGGGCGCGTCTACTGATGC
AGTATGTCAGGCTCTCGCTGAACTCGCCGATGTCCAACACTTCGGGGATGGGTAGTGCAGCGCTGGCGAA
GTGGCGGTACACGTAGCGGTCTTTGTAGAAGCCATCAGCGCAGCTATTCACCCGCAGTACATAGCCGCGT
CCGCCGACATCGAAGCTGAAGGCTCGGCTCTCTTCGCCCTCCGACAACTGCATCAGGTCGCTCACACTGT
CGAACTTCTCGATGAGAAATTTTTCAACGCTGGTAGCGGTGAGTTCGGGCTTCTTCATGGTGGCGCTAGT
GTCAGAAGAATCGAGCTTTTTGCAAAAGCCTAGGCCTCCAAAAAAGCCTCCTCACTACTTCTGGAATAGC
TCAGAGGCCGAGGCGGCCTCGGCCTCTGCATAAATAAAAAAAATTAGTCAGCCATGGGGCGGAGAATGGG
CGGAACTGGGCGGAGTTAGGGGCGGGATGGGCGGAGTTAGGGGCGGGACTATGGTTGCTGACTAATTGAG
ATGCATGCTTTGCATACTTCTGCCTGCTGGGGAGCCTGGGGACTTTCCACACCTGGTTGCTGACTAATTG
AGATGCATGCTTTGCATACTTCTGCCTGCTGGGGAGCCTGGGGACTTTCCACACCCTAACTGACACACAT
TCCACAGCTGGTTCTTTCCGCCTCAGAAGGTACCTAACCAAGTTCCTCTTTCAGAGGTTATTTCAGGCCA
TGGTGCTGCGC
